>Addgene plasmid #14244 | pAG416GPD-ccdB-HA | depositor full sequence | sequence record 7907 | Author sequence
GACGAAAGGGCCTCGTGATACGCCTATTTTTATAGGTTAATGTCATGATAATAATGGTTTCTTAGGACGG
ATCGCTTGCCTGTAACTTACACGCGCCTCGTATCTTTTAATGATGGAATAATTTGGGAATTTACTCTGTG
TTTATTTATTTTTATGTTTTGTATTTGGATTTTAGAAAGTAAATAAAGAAGGTAGAAGAGTTACGGAATG
AAGAAAAAAAAATAAACAAAGGTTTAAAAAATTTCAACAAAAAGCGTACTTTACATATATATTTATTAGA
CAAGAAAAGCAGATTAAATAGATATACATTCGATTAACGATAAGTAAAATGTAAAATCACAGGATTTTCG
TGTGTGGTCTTCTACACAGACAAGATGAAACAATTCGGCATTAATACCTGAGAGCAGGAAGAGCAAGATA
AAAGGTAGTATTTGTTGGCGATCCCCCTAGAGTCTTTTACATCTTCGGAAAACAAAAACTATTTTTTCTT
TAATTTCTTTTTTTACTTTCTATTTTTAATTTATATATTTATATTAAAAAATTTAAATTATAATTATTTT
TATAGCACGTGATGAAAAGGACCCAGGTGGCACTTTTCGGGGAAATGTGCGCGGAACCCCTATTTGTTTA
TTTTTCTAAATACATTCAAATATGTATCCGCTCATGAGACAATAACCCTGATAAATGCTTCAATAATATT
GAAAAAGGAAGAGTATGAGTATTCAACATTTCCGTGTCGCCCTTATTCCCTTTTTTGCGGCATTTTGCCT
TCCTGTTTTTGCTCACCCAGAAACGCTGGTGAAAGTAAAAGATGCTGAAGATCAGTTGGGTGCACGAGTG
GGTTACATCGAACTGGATCTCAACAGCGGTAAGATCCTTGAGAGTTTTCGCCCCGAAGAACGTTTTCCAA
TGATGAGCACTTTTAAAGTTCTGCTATGTGGCGCGGTATTATCCCGTATTGACGCCGGGCAAGAGCAACT
CGGTCGCCGCATACACTATTCTCAGAATGACTTGGTTGAGTACTCACCAGTCACAGAAAAGCATCTTACG
GATGGCATGACAGTAAGAGAATTATGCAGTGCTGCCATAACCATGAGTGATAACACTGCGGCCAACTTAC
TTCTGACAACGATCGGAGGACCGAAGGAGCTAACCGCTTTTTTGCACAACATGGGGGATCATGTAACTCG
CCTTGATCGTTGGGAACCGGAGCTGAATGAAGCCATACCAAACGACGAGCGTGACACCACGATGCCTGTA
GCAATGGCAACAACGTTGCGCAAACTATTAACTGGCGAACTACTTACTCTAGCTTCCCGGCAACAATTAA
TAGACTGGATGGAGGCGGATAAAGTTGCAGGACCACTTCTGCGCTCGGCCCTTCCGGCTGGCTGGTTTAT
TGCTGATAAATCTGGAGCCGGTGAGCGTGGGTCTCGCGGTATCATTGCAGCACTGGGGCCAGATGGTAAG
CCCTCCCGTATCGTAGTTATCTACACGACGGGGAGTCAGGCAACTATGGATGAACGAAATAGACAGATCG
CTGAGATAGGTGCCTCACTGATTAAGCATTGGTAACTGTCAGACCAAGTTTACTCATATATACTTTAGAT
TGATTTAAAACTTCATTTTTAATTTAAAAGGATCTAGGTGAAGATCCTTTTTGATAATCTCATGACCAAA
ATCCCTTAACGTGAGTTTTCGTTCCACTGAGCGTCAGACCCCGTAGAAAAGATCAAAGGATCTTCTTGAG
ATCCTTTTTTTCTGCGCGTAATCTGCTGCTTGCAAACAAAAAAACCACCGCTACCAGCGGTGGTTTGTTT
GCCGGATCAAGAGCTACCAACTCTTTTTCCGAAGGTAACTGGCTTCAGCAGAGCGCAGATACCAAATACT
GTCCTTCTAGTGTAGCCGTAGTTAGGCCACCACTTCAAGAACTCTGTAGCACCGCCTACATACCTCGCTC
TGCTAATCCTGTTACCAGTGGCTGCTGCCAGTGGCGATAAGTCGTGTCTTACCGGGTTGGACTCAAGACG
ATAGTTACCGGATAAGGCGCAGCGGTCGGGCTGAACGGGGGGTTCGTGCACACAGCCCAGCTTGGAGCGA
ACGACCTACACCGAACTGAGATACCTACAGCGTGAGCTATGAGAAAGCGCCACGCTTCCCGAAGGGAGAA
AGGCGGACAGGTATCCGGTAAGCGGCAGGGTCGGAACAGGAGAGCGCACGAGGGAGCTTCCAGGGGGAAA
CGCCTGGTATCTTTATAGTCCTGTCGGGTTTCGCCACCTCTGACTTGAGCGTCGATTTTTGTGATGCTCG
TCAGGGGGGCGGAGCCTATGGAAAAACGCCAGCAACGCGGCCTTTTTACGGTTCCTGGCCTTTTGCTGGC
CTTTTGCTCACATGTTCTTTCCTGCGTTATCCCCTGATTCTGTGGATAACCGTATTACCGCCTTTGAGTG
AGCTGATACCGCTCGCCGCAGCCGAACGACCGAGCGCAGCGAGTCAGTGAGCGAGGAAGCGGAAGAGCGC
CCAATACGCAAACCGCCTCTCCCCGCGCGTTGGCCGATTCATTAATGCAGCTGGCACGACAGGTTTCCCG
ACTGGAAAGCGGGCAGTGAGCGCAACGCAATTAATGTGAGTTACCTCACTCATTAGGCACCCCAGGCTTT
ACACTTTATGCTTCCGGCTCCTATGTTGTGTGGAATTGTGAGCGGATAACAATTTCACACAGGAAACAGC
TATGACCATGATTACGCCAAGCGCGCAATTAACCCTCACTAAAGGGAACAAAAGCTGGAGCTCTTCGAGT
TTATCATTATCAATACTCGCCATTTCAAAGAATACGTAAATAATTAATAGTAGTGATTTTCCTAACTTTA
TTTAGTCAAAAAATTAGCCTTTTAATTCTGCTGTAACCCGTACATGCCCAAAATAGGGGGCGGGTTACAC
AGAATATATAACACCGAAGGTGCCTGGGTGAACAGGTTTATTCCTGGCATCCACTAAATATAATGGAGCC
CGCTTTTTAAGCTGGCATCCAGAAAAAAAAAGAATCCCAGCACCAAAATATTGTTTTCTTCACCAACCAT
CAGTTCATAGGTCCATTCTCTTAGCGCAACTACAGAGAACAGGGGCACAAACAGGCAAAAAACGGGCACA
ACCTCAATGGAGTGATGCAACCTGCCTGGAGTAAATGATGACACAAGGCAATTGACCCACGCATGTATCT
ATCTCATTTTCTTACACCTTCTATTACCTTCTGCTCTCTCTGATTTGGAAAAAGCTGAAAAAAAAGGTTG
AAACCAGTTCCCTGAAATTATTCCCCTACTTGACTAATAAGTATATAAAGACGGTAGGTATTGATTGTAA
TTCTGTAAATCTATTTCTTAAACTTCTTAAATTCTACTTTTATAGTTAGTCTTTTTTTTAGTTTTAAAAC
ACCAGAACTTAGTTTCGACGGATTCTAGAACTAGTGGATCCCCCATCACAAGTTTGTACAAAAAAGCTGA
ACGAGAAACGTAAAATGATATAAATATCAATATATTAAATTAGATTTTGCATAAAAAACAGACTACATAA
TACTGTAAAACACAACATATCCAGTCACTATGGCGGCCGCATTAGGCACCCCAGGCTTTACACTTTATGC
TTCCGGCTCGTATAATGTGTGGATTTTGAGTTAGGATCCGTCGAGATTTTCAGGAGCTAAGGAAGCTAAA
ATGGAGAAAAAAATCACTGGATATACCACCGTTGATATATCCCAATGGCATCGTAAAGAACATTTTGAGG
CATTTCAGTCAGTTGCTCAATGTACCTATAACCAGACCGTTCAGCTGGATATTACGGCCTTTTTAAAGAC
CGTAAAGAAAAATAAGCACAAGTTTTATCCGGCCTTTATTCACATTCTTGCCCGCCTGATGAATGCTCAT
CCGGAATTCCGTATGGCAATGAAAGACGGTGAGCTGGTGATATGGGATAGTGTTCACCCTTGTTACACCG
TTTTCCATGAGCAAACTGAAACGTTTTCATCGCTCTGGAGTGAATACCACGACGATTTCCGGCAGTTTCT
ACACATATATTCGCAAGATGTGGCGTGTTACGGTGAAAACCTGGCCTATTTCCCTAAAGGGTTTATTGAG
AATATGTTTTTCGTCTCAGCCAATCCCTGGGTGAGTTTCACCAGTTTTGATTTAAACGTGGCCAATATGG
ACAACTTCTTCGCCCCCGTTTTCACCATGGGCAAATATTATACGCAAGGCGACAAGGTGCTGATGCCGCT
GGCGATTCAGGTTCATCATGCCGTCTGTGATGGCTTCCATGTCGGCAGAATGCTTAATGAATTACAACAG
TACTGCGATGAGTGGCAGGGCGGGGCGTAAACGCCGCGTGGATCCGGCTTACTAAAAGCCAGATAACAGT
ATGCGTATTTGCGCGCTGATTTTTGCGGTATAAGAATATATACTGATATGTATACCCGAAGTATGTCAAA
AAGAGGTATGCTATGAAGCAGCGTATTACAGTGACAGTTGACAGCGACAGCTATCAGTTGCTCAAGGCAT
ATATGATGTCAATATCTCCGGTCTGGTAAGCACAACCATGCAGAATGAAGCCCGTCGTCTGCGTGCCGAA
CGCTGGAAAGCGGAAAATCAGGAAGGGATGGCTGAGGTCGCCCGGTTTATTGAAATGAACGGCTCTTTTG
CTGACGAGAACAGGGGCTGGTGAAATGCAGTTTAAGGTTTACACCTATAAAAGAGAGAGCCGTTATCGTC
TGTTTGTGGATGTACAGAGTGATATTATTGACACGCCCGGGCGACGGATGGTGATCCCCCTGGCCAGTGC
ACGTCTGCTGTCAGATAAAGTCTCCCGTGAACTTTACCCGGTGGTGCATATCGGGGATGAAAGCTGGCGC
ATGATGACCACCGATATGGCCAGTGTGCCGGTCTCCGTTATCGGGGAAGAAGTGGCTGATCTCAGCCACC
GCGAAAATGACATCAAAAACGCCATTAACCTGATGTTCTGGGGAATATAAATGTCAGGCTCCCTTATACA
CAGCCAGTCTGCAGGTCGACCATAGTGACTGGATATGTTGTGTTTTACAGTATTATGTAGTCTGTTTTTT
ATGCAAAATCTAATTTAATATATTGATATTTATATCATTTTACGTTTCTCGTTCAGCTTTCTTGTACAAA
GTGGTGATGGGCTGCAGGAATTCGATATCAAGCTTAGGTGGAATGTACCCATACGATGTTCCTGACTATG
CGGGCTATCCCTATGACGTCCCGGACTATGCAGGATCCTATCCATATGACGTTCCAGATTACGCTGCTCA
GTGCTAACTCGAGTCATGTAATTAGTTATGTCACGCTTACATTCACGCCCTCCCCCCACATCCGCTCTAA
CCGAAAAGGAAGGAGTTAGACAACCTGAAGTCTAGGTCCCTATTTATTTTTTTATAGTTATGTTAGTATT
AAGAACGTTATTTATATTTCAAATTTTTCTTTTTTTTCTGTACAGACGCGTGTACGCATGTAACATTATA
CTGAAAACCTTGCTTGAGAAGGTTTTGGGACGCTCGAAGGCTTTAATTTGCGGCCGGTACCCAATTCGCC
CTATAGTGAGTCGTATTACGCGCGCTCACTGGCCGTCGTTTTACAACGTCGTGACTGGGAAAACCCTGGC
GTTACCCAACTTAATCGCCTTGCAGCACATCCCCCTTTCGCCAGCTGGCGTAATAGCGAAGAGGCCCGCA
CCGATCGCCCTTCCCAACAGTTGCGCAGCCTGAATGGCGAATGGCGCG
[124 nt withheld, positions 5789-5912]
C
[91 nt withheld, positions 5914-6004]
A
[49 nt withheld, positions 6006-6054]
CCTTTGACGTTGGAGTCCACGTTCTTT
[37 nt withheld, positions 6082-6118]
ACCCTATCTCGGTCTATTCTTTTGATTTATAAGGGATTTTGCCGATTTCGGCCTATTGGTTAAAAAATGA
GCTGATTTAACAAAAATTTAACGCGAATTTTAACAAAATATTAACGTTTACAATTTCCTGATGCGGTATT
TTCTCCTTACGCATCTGTGCGGTATTTCACACCGCATAGGGTAATAACTGATATAATTAAATTGAAGCTC
TAATTTGTGAGTTTAGTATACATGCATTTACTTATAATACAGTTTTTTAGTTTTGCTGGCCGCATCTTCT
CAAATATGCTTCCCAGCCTGCTTTTCTGTAACGTTCACCCTCTACCTTAGCATCCCTTCCCTTTGCAAAT
AGTCCTCTTCCAACAATAATAATGTCAGATCCTGTAGAGACCACATCATCCACGGTTCTATACTGTTGAC
CCAATGCGTCTCCCTTGTCATCTAAACCCACACCGGGTGTCATAATCAACCAATCGTAACCTTCATCTCT
TCCACCCATGTCTCTTTGAGCAATAAAGCCGATAACAAAATCTTTGTCGCTCTTCGCAATGTCAACAGTA
CCCTTAGTATATTCTCCAGTAGATAGGGAGCCCTTGCATGACAATTCTGCTAACATCAAAAGGCCTCTAG
GTTCCTTTGTTACTTCTTCTGCCGCCTGCTTCAAACCGCTAACAATACCTGGGCCCACCACACCGTGTGC
ATTCGTAATGTCTGCCCATTCTGCTATTCTGTATACACCCGCAGAGTACTGCAATTTGACTGTATTACCA
ATGTCAGCAAATTTTCTGTCTTCGAAGAGTAAAAAATTGTACTTGGCGGATAATGCCTTTAGCGGCTTAA
CTGTGCCCTCCATGGAAAAATCAGTCAAGATATCCACATGTGTTTTTAGTAAACAAATTTTGGGACCTAA
TGCTTCAACTAACTCCAGTAATTCCTTGGTGGTACGAACATCCAATGAAGCACACAAGTTTGTTTGCTTT
TCGTGCATGATATTAAATAGCTTGGCAGCAACAGGACTAGGATGAGTAGCAGCACGTTCCTTATATGTAG
CTTTCGACATGATTTATCTTCGTTTCCTGCAGGTTTTTGTTCTGTGCAGTTGGGTTAAGAATACTGGGCA
ATTTCATGTTTCTTCAACACTACATATGCGTATATATACCAATCTAAGTCTGTGCTCCTTCCTTCGTTCT
TCCTTCTGTTCGGAGATTACCGAATCAAAAAAATTTCAAAGAAACCGAAATCAAAAAAAAGAATAAAAAA
AAAATGATGAATTGAATTGAAAAGCTGTGGTATGGTGCACTCTCAGTACAATCTGCTCTGATGCCGCATA
GTTAAGCCAGCCCCGACACCCGCCAACACCCGCTGACGCGCCCTGACGGGCTTGTCTGCTCCCGGCATCC
GCTTACAGACAAGCTGTGACCGTCTCCGGGAGCTGCATGTGTCAGAGGTTTTCACCGTCATCACCGAAAC
GCGCGA
Features (pLannotate 1.2.2; 29 found; start..end, strand, type, name):
     70..573     -  misc_feature   CEN/ARS: S. cerevisiae CEN6 centromere fused to an autonomously replicating sequence
    610..714     +  promoter       AmpR promoter: bla
    715..1575    +  CDS            AmpR: β-lactamase; bla; confers resistance to ampicillin, carbenicillin, and related antibiotics
   1746..2334    +  rep_origin     ori: high-copy-number ColE1/pMB1/pBR322/pUC origin of replication
   2517..2609    +  CDS            lacI (fragment): lac repressor; lacI; The lac repressor binds to the lac operator to inhibit transcription in E. coli. This inhibition can be relieved by adding lactose or isopropyl-β-D-thiogalactopyranoside (IPTG).
   2622..2643    +  protein_bind   CAP binding site: CAP binding activates transcription in the presence of cAMP. E. coli catabolite activator protein
   2658..2688    +  promoter       lac promoter: promoter for the E. coli lac operon
   2696..2712    +  protein_bind   lac operator: The lac repressor binds to the lac operator to inhibit transcription in E. coli. This inhibition can be relieved by adding lactose or isopropyl-β-D-thiogalactopyranoside (IPTG). lac repressor encoded by lacI
   2757..2775    +  promoter       T3 promoter: promoter for bacteriophage T3 RNA polymerase
   2804..3448    +  promoter       GAP promoter: S. cerevisiae TDH3; promoter for glyceraldehyde-3-phosphate dehydrogenase
   3454..3474    +  misc_feature   MCS (fragment): pBluescript multiple cloning site
   3478..3602    +  protein_bind   attR1: mutant version of attR; recombination site for the Gateway® LR reaction LR Clonase™
   3627..3657    +  promoter       lac UV5 promoter: E. coli lac promoter with an "up" mutation
   3681..3710    +  promoter       cat promoter (fragment): promoter of the E. coli cat gene encoding chloramphenicol acetyltransferase
   3711..4370    +  CDS            CmR: chloramphenicol acetyltransferase; cat; confers resistance to chloramphenicol
   4552..4710    +  CDS            ccdA (fragment): CCDA_ECO57 - Also known as H, letA. Experimental evidence at protein level: Swiss-Prot protein existence level 1. Antitoxin component of a type II toxin-antitoxin (TA) system which inhibits the post-segregational killing (PSK) of plasmid-free cells, also referred to as a plasmid addiction system. Binds to and blocks the activity of CcdB; will also remove bound CcdB protein from the CcdB-GyrA complex by forming a CcdA-CcdB complex, a process termed rejuvenation. Functions as a transcriptional corepressor for the ccdAB operon, repression also requires CcdB (By similarity). From Escherichia coli
   4715..5017    +  CDS            ccdB: CCDB_ECOLI - Also known as G, letB, letD. Experimental evidence at protein level: Swiss-Prot protein existence level 1. Toxic component of a type II toxin-antitoxin (TA) system, functioning in plasmid maintainence. Responsible for the post- segregational killing (PSK) of plasmid-free cells, also referred to as a plasmid addiction system. Half-life of over 2 hours. Cell killing by CcdB is accompanied by filamentation, defects in chromosome and plasmid segregation, defects in cell division, formation of anucleate cells, decreased DNA synthesis and plasmid loss. Interferes with the activity of DN
   5061..5185    -  protein_bind   attR2: mutant version of attR; recombination site for the Gateway® LR reaction LR Clonase™
   5189..5216    +  misc_feature   MCS (fragment): pBluescript multiple cloning site
   5226..5315    +  CDS            3xHA: three tandem HA epitope tags
   5334..5581    +  terminator     CYC1 terminator: S. cerevisiae CYC1; transcription terminator for CYC1
   5600..5618    -  promoter       T7 promoter: promoter for bacteriophage T7 RNA polymerase
   5626..5781    +  CDS            lacZα (fragment): LacZα fragment of β-galactosidase; lacZ fragment
   5789..6244    +  rep_origin     f1 ori (sequence partly withheld): f1 bacteriophage origin of replication; arrow indicates direction of (+) strand synthesis
   6245..6296    -  misc_feature   bom (fragment): basis of mobility region from pBR322
   6375..7178    -  CDS            URA3: orotidine-5'-phosphate decarboxylase, required for uracil biosynthesis; S. cerevisiae URA3; yeast auxotrophic marker, counterselectable with 5-fluoroorotic acid (5-FOA)
   7179..7394    -  promoter       URA3 promoter: S. cerevisiae URA3
   7409..7458    -  misc_feature   bom (fragment): basis of mobility region from pBR322
   7560..1       -  CDS            rop (fragment) (across the origin): Rop protein, which maintains plasmids at low copy number; rop
