[The description below was written by a language model from this plasmid's Addgene catalogue record, the feature table of its GenBank file and pLannotate feature annotations shown in this document.]
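Description:
pAG416GPD-ccdB-HA is an empty Gateway destination vector for constitutive protein expression in Saccharomyces cerevisiae, built on the pRS416 shuttle backbone. In yeast it is maintained as a centromeric plasmid through a CEN6/ARS element, which normally gives low, stable copy number, and is selected with the URA3 auxotrophic marker, which can also be counterselected with 5-FOA. In E. coli it replicates from a ColE1/pUC-type origin and carries ampicillin resistance. An f1 origin and remnants of the pBluescript lac/lacZα region, with flanking T3 and T7 promoters, are inherited from the parent backbone.

The expression unit consists of the strong constitutive GPD (TDH3) promoter, a Gateway cassette bounded by attR1 and attR2, a 3xHA epitope tag and the CYC1 terminator. The cassette holds a chloramphenicol resistance gene and the ccdB toxin gene, so the unrecombined vector must be propagated in ccdB-tolerant bacterial strains under combined chloramphenicol and ampicillin selection. An LR Clonase reaction with an entry clone swaps the cassette for the gene of interest. Because ccdB kills standard E. coli hosts, transformants that retain the parental vector are eliminated. An open reading frame transferred without a stop codon and in the correct frame is expressed as a C-terminal 3xHA fusion, which allows detection or immunoprecipitation with anti-HA antibodies.

The plasmid belongs to a suite of yeast Gateway vectors designed for high-throughput genetic analysis. The depositor notes that the full sequence is a reference and may not match the plasmid exactly, and the accompanying 733 bp GenBank record is an unannotated partial sequence that adds no feature information.
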