Addgene plasmid #14244: pAG416GPD-ccdB-HA
Purpose: (Empty Backbone)
Depositing lab: Susan Lindquist. Depositing organization: Whitehead Institute for Biomedical Research. Publication: A suite of Gateway cloning vectors for high-throughput genetic analysis in Saccharomyces cerevisiae. Alberti S, Gitler AD, Lindquist S. Yeast. 2007 Oct . 24(10):913-9. 10.1002/yea.1502 PubMed 17583893.
Backbone
  Vector backbone: pRS416
  Vector type: Yeast Expression ; Gateway Destination
  Selectable markers: URA3
Growth in bacteria
  Bacterial resistance: Chloramphenicol and Ampicillin, 25 & 100 μg/mL
  Growth temperature: 37°C
  Growth strain: ccdB Survival
  Growth instructions: DB3.1, ccdB Survival
  Copy number: Unknown
Gene/Insert
  Gene/Insert name: None
  Tag / fusion protein: 3HA (C terminal on backbone)
  Cloning method: Gateway Cloning
  Sequencing primers: 5′ GPDPro_F
Terms and licenses: Academic/Nonprofit Terms; Industry Terms: Not Available to Industry
Depositor comments: Type of plasmid: CEN. This plasmid contains the Gateway technology from Invitrogen; Invitrogen requires purchasing of Gateway Clonase for carrying out the Gateway recombinational cloning reaction http://www.invitrogen.com Please note that the full plasmid sequence is provided as a reference only, and may not match the exact sequence of the plasmid.
How to cite: pAG416GPD-ccdB-HA was a gift from Susan Lindquist (Addgene plasmid # 14244 ; http://n2t.net/addgene:14244 ; RRID:Addgene_14244)
