LOCUS       Exported 733 bp ds-DNA linear SYN 18-MAY-2021
DEFINITION  synthetic linear DNA
ACCESSION   .
VERSION     .
KEYWORDS    pAG416GPD-ccdB-HA
SOURCE      synthetic DNA construct
  ORGANISM  synthetic DNA construct
REFERENCE   1 (bases 1 to 733)
  TITLE     S cerevisiae Advanced Gateway Destination Vectors
REFERENCE   2 (bases 1 to 733)
  AUTHORS   .
  TITLE     Direct Submission
  JOURNAL   Exported May 18, 2021 from SnapGene Server 1.1.58
            http://www.snapgene.com
FEATURES             Location/Qualifiers
     source          1..733
                     /organism="synthetic DNA construct"
                     /mol_type="other DNA"
ORIGIN
        1 ttttcattca tcattttttt tttattcttt tttttgattt cggtttcctt gaaatttttt
       61 tgattcggta atctccgaac agaaggaaga acgaaggaag gagcacagac ttagattggt
      121 atatatacgc atatgtagtg ttgaagaaac atgaaattgc ccagtattct taacccaact
      181 gcacagaaca aaaacctgca ggaaacgaag ataaatcatg tcgaaagcta catataagga
      241 acgtgctgct actcatccta gtcctgttgc tgccaagcta tttaatatca tgcacgaaaa
      301 gcaaacaaac ttgtgtgctt cattggatgt tcgtaccacc aaggaattac tggagttagt
      361 tgaagcatta ggtcccaaaa tttgtttact aaaaacacat gtggatatct tgactgattt
      421 ttccatggag ggcacagtta agccgctaaa ggcattatcc gccaagtaca attttttact
      481 cttcgaagac agaaaatttg ctgacattgg taatacagtc aaattgcagt actctgcggg
      541 tgtatacaga atagcagaat gggcagacat tacgaatgca cacggtgtgg tgggcccagg
      601 tattgttagc ggtttgaagc aggcggcaga agaagtaaca aaggaaccta gaggcctttt
      661 gatgttagca gaattgtcat gcaagggctc cctatctact ggagaatata ctaagggtac
      721 tgttgacatt gcg
//
