>Addgene plasmid #14244 | pAG416GPD-ccdB-HA | addgene partial sequence | sequence record 20690 | 14244 with GW5
AAAGCCTGGGGGTGCCTAATGCGGCCGCCATAGTGACTGGATATGTTGTGTTTTACAGTATTATGTAGTC
TGTTTTTTATGCAAAATCTAATTTAATATATTGATATTTATATCATTTTACGTTTCTCGTTCAGCTTTTT
TGTACAAACTTGTGATGGGGGATCCACTAGTTCTAGAATCCGTCGAAACTAAGTTCTGGTGTTTTAAAAC
TAAAAAAAAGACTAACTATAAAAGTAGAATTTAAGAAGTTTAAGAAATAGATTTACAGAATTACAATCAA
TACCTACCGTCTTTATATACTTATTAGTCAAGTAGGGGAATAATTTCAGGGAACTGGTTTCAACCTTTTT
TTTCAGCTTTTTCCAAATCAGAGAGAGCAGAAGGTAATAGAAGGTGTAAGAAAATGAGATAGATACATGC
GTGGGTCAATTGCCTTGTGTCATCATTTACTCCAGGCAGGTTGCATCACTCCATTGAGGTTGTGCCCGTT
TTTTGCCTGTTTGTGCCCCTGTTCTCTGTAGTTGCGCTAAGAGAATGGACCTATGAACTGATGGTTGGTG
AAGAAAACAATATTTTGGTGCTGGGATTCTTTTTTTTTCTGGATGCCAGCTTAAAAAGCGGGCTCCATTA
TATTTAGTGGATGCC
