>Addgene plasmid #14244 | pAG416GPD-ccdB-HA | addgene partial sequence | sequence record 20691 | 14244 with GW3
GTTATCGGGGAAGAAGTGGCTGATCTCAGCCACCGCGAAAATGACATCAAAAACGCCATTAACCTGATGT
TCTGGGGAATATAAATGTCAGGCTCCCTTATACACAGCCAGTCTGCAGGTCGACCATAGTGACTGGATAT
GTTGTGTTTTACAGTATTATGTAGTCTGTTTTTTATGCAAAATCTAATTTAATATATTGATATTTATATC
ATTTTACGTTTCTCGTTCAGCTTTCTTGTACAAAGTGGTGATGGGCTGCAGGAATTCGATATCAAGCTTA
GGTGGAATGTACCCATACGATGTTCCTGACTATGCGGGCTATCCCTATGACGTCCCGGACTATGCAGGAT
CCTATCCATATGACGTTCCAGATTACGCTGCTCAGTGCTAACTCGAGTCATGTAATTAGTTATGTCACGC
TTACATTCACGCCCTCCCCCCACATCCGCTCTAACCGAAAAGGAAGGAGTTAGACAACCTGAAGTCTAGG
TCCCTATTTATTTTTTTATAGTTATGTTAGTATTAAGAACGTTATTTATATTTCAAATTTTTCTTTTTTT
TCTGTACAGACGCGTGTACGCATGTAACATTATACTGAAAACCTTGCTTGAGAAGGTTTTGGGACGCTCG
AAGGCTTTAATTTGCGGCCGGTACCCAATTCGCCCTATAGTGAGTCGTATTACGCGCGCTCACTGGCCGT
CGTTTTACAACGTCGTGACTGGGAAAACCCTGGCGTTACCCAACTT
